>Addgene plasmid #107509 | pLenti CMV Puro DEST (w118-1) CRIP2 | addgene full sequence | sequence record 205693 | Addgene NGS Result
CCCCGTAGAAAAGATCAAAGGATCTTCTTGAGATCCTTTTTTTCTGCGCGTAATCTGCTGCTTGCAAACA
AAAAAACCACCGCTACCAGCGGTGGTTTGTTTGCCGGATCAAGAGCTACCAACTCTTTTTCCGAAGGTAA
CTGGCTTCAGCAGAGCGCAGATACCAAATACTGTTCTTCTAGTGTAGCCGTAGTTAGGCCACCACTTCAA
GAACTCTGTAGCACCGCCTACATACCTCGCTCTGCTAATCCTGTTACCAGTGGCTGCTGCCAGTGGCGAT
AAGTCGTGTCTTACCGGGTTGGACTCAAGACGATAGTTACCGGATAAGGCGCAGCGGTCGGGCTGAACGG
GGGGTTCGTGCACACAGCCCAGCTTGGAGCGAACGACCTACACCGAACTGAGATACCTACAGCGTGAGCT
ATGAGAAAGCGCCACGCTTCCCGAAGGGAGAAAGGCGGACAGGTATCCGGTAAGCGGCAGGGTCGGAACA
GGAGAGCGCACGAGGGAGCTTCCAGGGGGAAACGCCTGGTATCTTTATAGTCCTGTCGGGTTTCGCCACC
TCTGACTTGAGCGTCGATTTTTGTGATGCTCGTCAGGGGGGCGGAGCCTATGGAAAAACGCCAGCAACGC
GGCCTTTTTACGGTTCCTGGCCTTTTGCTGGCCTTTTGCTCACATGTTCTTTCCTGCGTTATCCCCTGAT
TCTGTGGATAACCGTATTACCGCCTTTGAGTGAGCTGATACCGCTCGCCGCAGCCGAACGACCGAGCGCA
GCGAGTCAGTGAGCGAGGAAGCGGAAGAGCGCCCAATACGCAAACCGCCTCTCCCCGCGCGTTGGCCGAT
TCATTAATGCAGCTGGCACGACAGGTTTCCCGACTGGAAAGCGGGCAGTGAGCGCAACGCAATTAATGTG
AGTTAGCTCACTCATTAGGCACCCCAGGCTTTACACTTTATGCTTCCGGCTCGTATGTTGTGTGGAATTG
TGAGCGGATAACAATTTCACACAGGAAACAGCTATGACCATGATTACGCCAAGCGCGCAATTAACCCTCA
CTAAAGGGAACAAAAGCTGGAGCTGCAAGCTTAATGTAGTCTTATGCAATACTCTTGTAGTCTTGCAACA
TGGTAACGATGAGTTAGCAACATGCCTTACAAGGAGAGAAAAAGCACCGTGCATGCCGATTGGTGGAAGT
AAGGTGGTACGATCGTGCCTTATTAGGAAGGCAACAGACGGGTCTGACATGGATTGGACGAACCACTGAA
TTGCCGCATTGCAGAGATATTGTATTTAAGTGCCTAGCTCGATACATAAACGGGTCTCTCTGGTTAGACC
AGATCTGAGCCTGGGAGCTCTCTGGCTAACTAGGGAACCCACTGCTTAAGCCTCAATAAAGCTTGCCTTG
AGTGCTTCAAGTAGTGTGTGCCCGTCTGTTGTGTGACTCTGGTAACTAGAGATCCCTCAGACCCTTTTAG
TCAGTGTGGAAAATCTCTAGCAGTGGCGCCCGAACAGGGACTTGAAAGCGAAAGGGAAACCAGAGGAGCT
CTCTCGACGCAGGACTCGGCTTGCTGAAGCGCGCACGGCAAGAGGCGAGGGGCGGCGACTGGTGAGTACG
CCAAAAATTTTGACTAGCGGAGGCTAGAAGGAGAGAGATGGGTGCGAGAGCGTCAGTATTAAGCGGGGGA
GAATTAGATCGCGATGGGAAAAAATTCGGTTAAGGCCAGGGGGAAAGAAAAAATATAAATTAAAACATAT
AGTATGGGCAAGCAGGGAGCTAGAACGATTCGCAGTTAATCCTGGCCTGTTAGAAACATCAGAAGGCTGT
AGACAAATACTGGGACAGCTACAACCATCCCTTCAGACAGGATCAGAAGAACTTAGATCATTATATAATA
CAGTAGCAACCCTCTATTGTGTGCATCAAAGGATAGAGATAAAAGACACCAAGGAAGCTTTAGACAAGAT
AGAGGAAGAGCAAAACAAAAGTAAGACCACCGCACAGCAAGCGGCCGCTGATCTTCAGACCTGGAGGAGG
AGATATGAGGGACAATTGGAGAAGTGAATTATATAAATATAAAGTAGTAAAAATTGAACCATTAGGAGTA
GCACCCACCAAGGCAAAGAGAAGAGTGGTGCAGAGAGAAAAAAGAGCAGTGGGAATAGGAGCTTTGTTCC
TTGGGTTCTTGGGAGCAGCAGGAAGCACTATGGGCGCAGCGTCAATGACGCTGACGGTACAGGCCAGACA
ATTATTGTCTGGTATAGTGCAGCAGCAGAACAATTTGCTGAGGGCTATTGAGGCGCAACAGCATCTGTTG
CAACTCACAGTCTGGGGCATCAAGCAGCTCCAGGCAAGAATCCTGGCTGTGGAAAGATACCTAAAGGATC
AACAGCTCCTGGGGATTTGGGGTTGCTCTGGAAAACTCATTTGCACCACTGCTGTGCCTTGGAATGCTAG
TTGGAGTAATAAATCTCTGGAACAGATTTGGAATCACACGACCTGGATGGAGTGGGACAGAGAAATTAAC
AATTACACAAGCTTAATACACTCCTTAATTGAAGAATCGCAAAACCAGCAAGAAAAGAATGAACAAGAAT
TATTGGAATTAGATAAATGGGCAAGTTTGTGGAATTGGTTTAACATAACAAATTGGCTGTGGTATATAAA
ATTATTCATAATGATAGTAGGAGGCTTGGTAGGTTTAAGAATAGTTTTTGCTGTACTTTCTATAGTGAAT
AGAGTTAGGCAGGGATATTCACCATTATCGTTTCAGACCCACCTCCCAACCCCGAGGGGACCCGACAGGC
CCGAAGGAATAGAAGAAGAAGGTGGAGAGAGAGACAGAGACAGATCCATTCGATTAGTGAACGGATCTCG
ACGGTATCGGTTAACTTTTAAAAGAAAAGGGGGGATTGGGGGGTACAGTGCAGGGGAAAGAATAGTAGAC
ATAATAGCAACAGACATACAAACTAAAGAATTACAAAAACAAATTACAAAATTCAAAATTTTATCGATAA
GCTTGGGAGTTCCGCGTTACATAACTTACGGTAAATGGCCCGCCTGGCTGACCGCCCAACGACCCCCGCC
CATTGACGTCAATAATGACGTATGTTCCCATAGTAACGCCAATAGGGACTTTCCATTGACGTCAATGGGT
GGAGTATTTACGGTAAACTGCCCACTTGGCAGTACATCAAGTGTATCATATGCCAAGTACGCCCCCTATT
GACGTCAATGACGGTAAATGGCCCGCCTGGCATTATGCCCAGTACATGACCTTATGGGACTTTCCTACTT
GGCAGTACATCTACGTATTAGTCATCGCTATTACCATGGTGATGCGGTTTTGGCAGTACATCAATGGGCG
TGGATAGCGGTTTGACTCACGGGGATTTCCAAGTCTCCACCCCATTGACGTCAATGGGAGTTTGTTTTGG
CACCAAAATCAACGGGACTTTCCAAAATGTCGTAACAACTCCGCCCCATTGACGCAAATGGGCGGTAGGC
GTGTACGGTGGGAGGTCTATATAAGCAGAGCTCGTTTAGTGAACCGTCAGATCGCCTGGAGACGCCATCC
ACGCTGTTTTGACCTCCATAGAAGACACCGACTCTAGTCCAGTGTGGTGGAATTCTGCAGATATCAACAA
GTTTGTACAAAAAAGCAGGCTTCACCATGGCTTCGAAATGCCCAAAATGCGACAAGACCGTATATTTTGC
GGAAAAGGTCTCTAGTCTGGGTAAAGATTGGCACAAATTCTGCCTCAAGTGCGAACGTTGCTCAAAGACC
CTGACACCTGGTGGCCATGCTGAGCACGATGGTAAACCCTTTTGTCATAAGCCTTGTTATGCAACCCTTT
TTGGCCCCAAGGGGGTGAACATTGGTGGGGCCGGGTCCTACATATACGAGAAGCCATTGGCCGAGGGACC
GCAAGTTACCGGGCCCATTGAGGTCCCCGCAGCCCGGGCAGAGGAACGGAAGGCCAGCGGGCCGCCTAAG
GGCCCATCTCGCGCCTCCTCAGTGACCACATTCACTGGGGAACCTAATACATGTCCTCGATGTAGTAAAA
AGGTTTACTTCGCCGAAAAAGTCACGAGCTTAGGAAAGGATTGGCATAGACCTTGCCTAAGGTGTGAGAG
GTGCGGAAAAACACTCACTCCCGGAGGACACGCTGAGCACGACGGCCAGCCATACTGCCACAAGCCCTGT
TACGGCATCCTGTTCGGCCCCAAAGGAGTGAACACTGGCGCTGTGGGCAGCTATATCTATGACAGAGACC
CAGAGGGCAAAGTGCAGCCATGAAACCCAGCTTTCTTGTACAAAGTGGTTGATATCCAGCACAGTGGCGG
CCGCTCGACAATCAACCTCTGGATTACAAAATTTGTGAAAGATTGACTGGTATTCTTAACTATGTTGCTC
CTTTTACGCTATGTGGATACGCTGCTTTAATGCCTTTGTATCATGCTATTGCTTCCCGTATGGCTTTCAT
TTTCTCCTCCTTGTATAAATCCTGGTTGCTGTCTCTTTATGAGGAGTTGTGGCCCGTTGTCAGGCAACGT
GGCGTGGTGTGCACTGTGTTTGCTGACGCAACCCCCACTGGTTGGGGCATTGCCACCACCTGTCAGCTCC
TTTCCGGGACTTTCGCTTTCCCCCTCCCTATTGCCACGGCGGAACTCATCGCCGCCTGCCTTGCCCGCTG
CTGGACAGGGGCTCGGCTGTTGGGCACTGACAATTCCGTGGTGTTGTCGGGGAAGCTGACGTCCTTTCCA
TGGCTGCTCGCCTGTGTTGCCACCTGGATTCTGCGCGGGACGTCCTTCTGCTACGTCCCTTCGGCCCTCA
ATCCAGCGGACCTTCCTTCCCGCGGCCTGCTGCCGGCTCTGCGGCCTCTTCCGCGTCTTCGCCTTCGCCC
TCAGACGAGTCGGATCTCCCTTTGGGCCGCCTCCCCGCCTGGAATTCTACCGGGTAGGGGAGGCGCTTTT
CCCAAGGCAGTCTGGAGCATGCGCTTTAGCAGCCCCGCTGGGCACTTGGCGCTACACAAGTGGCCTCTGG
CCTCGCACACATTCCACATCCACCGGTAGGCGCCAACCGGCTCCGTTCTTTGGTGGCCCCTTCGCGCCAC
CTTCTACTCCTCCCCTAGTCAGGAAGTTCCCCCCCGCCCCGCAGCTCGCGTCGTGCAGGACGTGACAAAT
GGAAGTAGCACGTCTCACTAGTCTCGTGCAGATGGACAGCACCGCTGAGCAATGGAAGCGGGTAGGCCTT
TGGGGCAGCGGCCAATAGCAGCTTTGCTCCTTCGCTTTCTGGGCTCAGAGGCTGGGAAGGGGTGGGTCCG
GGGGCGGGCTCAGGGGCGGGCTCAGGGGCGGGGCGGGCGCCCGAAGGTCCTCCGGAGGCCCGGCATTCTG
CACGCTTCAAAAGCGCACGTCTGCCGCGCTGTTCTCCTCTTCCTCATCTCCGGGCCTTTCGACCTGCAGC
CCAAGCTTACCATGACCGAGTACAAGCCCACGGTGCGCCTCGCCACCCGCGACGACGTCCCCAGGGCCGT
ACGCACCCTCGCCGCCGCGTTCGCCGACTACCCCGCCACGCGCCACACCGTCGATCCGGACCGCCACATC
GAGCGGGTCACCGAGCTGCAAGAACTCTTCCTCACGCGCGTCGGGCTCGACATCGGCAAGGTGTGGGTCG
CGGACGACGGCGCCGCGGTGGCGGTCTGGACCACGCCGGAGAGCGTCGAAGCGGGGGCGGTGTTCGCCGA
GATCGGCCCGCGCATGGCCGAGTTGAGCGGTTCCCGGCTGGCCGCGCAGCAACAGATGGAAGGCCTCCTG
GCGCCGCACCGGCCCAAGGAGCCCGCGTGGTTCCTGGCCACCGTCGGCGTCTCGCCCGACCACCAGGGCA
AGGGTCTGGGCAGCGCCGTCGTGCTCCCCGGAGTGGAGGCGGCCGAGCGCGCCGGGGTGCCCGCCTTCCT
GGAGACCTCCGCGCCCCGCAACCTCCCCTTCTACGAGCGGCTCGGCTTCACCGTCACCGCCGACGTCGAG
GTGCCCGAAGGACCGCGCACCTGGTGCATGACCCGCAAGCCCGGTGCCTGACGCCCGCCCCACGACCCGC
AGCGCCCGACCGAAAGGAGCGCACGACCCCATGCATCTCGAGGGCCCGGTACCTTTAAGACCAATGACTT
ACAAGGCAGCTGTAGATCTTAGCCACTTTTTAAAAGAAAAGGGGGGACTGGAAGGGCTAGCTCACTCCCA
ACGAAGACAAGATCTGCTTTTTGCTTGTACTGGGTCTCTCTGGTTAGACCAGATCTGAGCCTGGGAGCTC
TCTGGCTAACTAGGGAACCCACTGCTTAAGCCTCAATAAAGCTTGCCTTGAGTGCTTCAAGTAGTGTGTG
CCCGTCTGTTGTGTGACTCTGGTAACTAGAGATCCCTCAGACCCTTTTAGTCAGTGTGGAAAATCTCTAG
CAGTAGTAGTTCATGTCATCTTATTATTCAGTATTTATAACTTGCAAAGAAATGAATATCAGAGAGTGAG
AGGAACTTGTTTATTGCAGCTTATAATGGTTACAAATAAAGCAATAGCATCACAAATTTCACAAATAAAG
CATTTTTTTCACTGCATTCTAGTTGTGGTTTGTCCAAACTCATCAATGTATCTTATCATGTCTGGCTCTA
GCTATCCCGCCCCTAACTCCGCCCATCCCGCCCCTAACTCCGCCCAGTTCCGCCCATTCTCCGCCCCATG
GCTGACTAATTTTTTTTATTTATGCAGAGGCCGAGGCCGCCTCGGCCTCTGAGCTATTCCAGAAGTAGTG
AGGAGGCTTTTTTGGAGGCCTAGGGACGTACCCAATTCGCCCTATAGTGAGTCGTATTACGCGCGCTCAC
TGGCCGTCGTTTTACAACGTCGTGACTGGGAAAACCCTGGCGTTACCCAACTTAATCGCCTTGCAGCACA
TCCCCCTTTCGCCAGCTGGCGTAATAGCGAAGAGGCCCGCACCGATCGCCCTTCCCAACAGTTGCGCAGC
CTGAATGGCGAATGGG
[124 nt withheld, positions 7017-7140]
C
[91 nt withheld, positions 7142-7232]
A
[49 nt withheld, positions 7234-7282]
CCTTTGACGTTGGAGTCCACGTTCTTT
[37 nt withheld, positions 7310-7346]
ACCCTATCTCGGTCTATTCTTTTGATTTATAAGGGATTTTGCCGATTTCGGCCTATTGGTTAAAAAATGA
GCTGATTTAACAAAAATTTAACGCGAATTTTAACAAAATATTAACGCTTACAATTTAGGTGGCACTTTTC
GGGGAAATGTGCGCGGAACCCCTATTTGTTTATTTTTCTAAATACATTCAAATATGTATCCGCTCATGAG
ACAATAACCCTGATAAATGCTTCAATAATATTGAAAAAGGAAGAGTATGAGTATTCAACATTTCCGTGTC
GCCCTTATTCCCTTTTTTGCGGCATTTTGCCTTCCTGTTTTTGCTCACCCAGAAACGCTGGTGAAAGTAA
AAGATGCTGAAGATCAGTTGGGTGCACGAGTGGGTTACATCGAACTGGATCTCAACAGCGGTAAGATCCT
TGAGAGTTTTCGCCCCGAAGAACGTTTTCCAATGATGAGCACTTTTAAAGTTCTGCTATGTGGCGCGGTA
TTATCCCGTATTGACGCCGGGCAAGAGCAACTCGGTCGCCGCATACACTATTCTCAGAATGACTTGGTTG
AGTACTCACCAGTCACAGAAAAGCATCTTACGGATGGCATGACAGTAAGAGAATTATGCAGTGCTGCCAT
AACCATGAGTGATAACACTGCGGCCAACTTACTTCTGACAACGATCGGAGGACCGAAGGAGCTAACCGCT
TTTTTGCACAACATGGGGGATCATGTAACTCGCCTTGATCGTTGGGAACCGGAGCTGAATGAAGCCATAC
CAAACGACGAGCGTGACACCACGATGCCTGTAGCAATGGCAACAACGTTGCGCAAACTATTAACTGGCGA
ACTACTTACTCTAGCTTCCCGGCAACAATTAATAGACTGGATGGAGGCGGATAAAGTTGCAGGACCACTT
CTGCGCTCGGCCCTTCCGGCTGGCTGGTTTATTGCTGATAAATCTGGAGCCGGTGAGCGTGGGTCTCGCG
GTATCATTGCAGCACTGGGGCCAGATGGTAAGCCCTCCCGTATCGTAGTTATCTACACGACGGGGAGTCA
GGCAACTATGGATGAACGAAATAGACAGATCGCTGAGATAGGTGCCTCACTGATTAAGCATTGGTAACTG
TCAGACCAAGTTTACTCATATATACTTTAGATTGATTTAAAACTTCATTTTTAATTTAAAAGGATCTAGG
TGAAGATCCTTTTTGATAATCTCATGACCAAAATCCCTTAACGTGAGTTTTCGTTCCACTGAGCGTCAGA
Features (pLannotate 1.2.2; 30 found; start..end, strand, type, name):
     28..616     +  rep_origin     ori: high-copy-number ColE1/pMB1/pBR322/pUC origin of replication
    799..891     +  CDS            lacI (fragment): lac repressor; lacI; The lac repressor binds to the lac operator to inhibit transcription in E. coli. This inhibition can be relieved by adding lactose or isopropyl-β-D-thiogalactopyranoside (IPTG).
    904..925     +  protein_bind   CAP binding site: CAP binding activates transcription in the presence of cAMP. E. coli catabolite activator protein
    940..970     +  promoter       lac promoter: promoter for the E. coli lac operon
    978..994     +  protein_bind   lac operator: The lac repressor binds to the lac operator to inhibit transcription in E. coli. This inhibition can be relieved by adding lactose or isopropyl-β-D-thiogalactopyranoside (IPTG). lac repressor encoded by lacI
   1039..1057    +  promoter       T3 promoter: promoter for bacteriophage T3 RNA polymerase
   1085..1311    +  promoter       RSV promoter: Rous sarcoma virus enhancer/promoter
   1312..1492    +  LTR            5' LTR (truncated): truncated 5' long terminal repeat (LTR) from HIV-1
   1539..1664    +  misc_feature   HIV-1 Ψ: packaging signal of human immunodeficiency virus type 1
   1648..2011    +  CDS            HIV-1 gag (fragment): gag protein from human immunodeficiency virus 1; gag
   2157..2390    +  misc_feature   RRE: The Rev response element (RRE) of HIV-1 allows for Rev-dependent mRNA export from the nucleus to the cytoplasm.
   2767..2867    +  CDS            Rev (fragment): human immunodeficiency virus 1 (HIV-1) Rev protein; rev; enhances nuclear export of unspliced and incompletely spliced viral mRNAs
   2886..3002    +  misc_feature   cPPT/CTS: central polypurine tract and central termination sequence of HIV-1
   3025..3328    +  enhancer       CMV enhancer: human cytomegalovirus immediate early enhancer
   3329..3532    +  promoter       CMV promoter: human cytomegalovirus (CMV) immediate early promoter
   3637..3661    +  protein_bind   attB1: mutant version of attB; recombination site for the Gateway® BP reaction BP Clonase™
   3667..4290    +  CDS            CRIP2: CRIP2_HUMAN - Also known as CRP2. Experimental evidence at protein level: Swiss-Prot protein existence level 1. From Homo sapiens (Human).
   4295..4319    -  protein_bind   attB2: mutant version of attB; recombination site for the Gateway® BP reaction BP Clonase™
   4350..4938    +  misc_feature   WPRE: woodchuck hepatitis virus posttranscriptional regulatory element
   4952..5451    +  promoter       PGK promoter: mouse phosphoglycerate kinase 1 promoter
   5472..6071    +  CDS            PuroR: puromycin N-acetyltransferase; pac from Streptomyces alboniger; confers resistance to puromycin
   6139..6276    +  CDS            nef (fragment): NEF_HV1LA - Experimental evidence at protein level: Swiss-Prot protein existence level 1. Extracellular Nef protein targets CD4(+) T-lymphocytes for apoptosis by interacting with CXCR4 surface receptors. From Human immunodeficiency virus type 1 group M subtype B (isolate Lai) (HIV-1).
   6262..6442    +  LTR            5' LTR (truncated): truncated 5' long terminal repeat (LTR) from HIV-1
   6514..6635    +  polyA_signal   SV40 poly(A) signal: SV40 polyadenylation signal
   6675..6810    +  rep_origin     SV40 ori: SV40 origin of replication
   6831..6849    -  promoter       T7 promoter: promoter for bacteriophage T7 RNA polymerase
   6857..7012    +  CDS            lacZα (fragment): LacZα fragment of β-galactosidase; lacZ fragment
   7017..7445    +  rep_origin     f1 ori (sequence partly withheld): f1 bacteriophage origin of replication; arrow indicates direction of (+) strand synthesis
   7498..7602    +  promoter       AmpR promoter: bla
   7603..8463    +  CDS            AmpR: β-lactamase; bla; confers resistance to ampicillin, carbenicillin, and related antibiotics
