[The description below was written by a language model from this plasmid's Addgene catalogue record and pLannotate feature annotations shown in this document.]
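Description:
pLenti CMV Puro DEST (w118-1) CRIP2 is an 8.6 kb lentiviral transfer plasmid for constitutive expression of human CRIP2 in mammalian cells. It was made by Gateway recombination of a codon-optimized CRIP2 open reading frame into the pLenti CMV Puro DEST (w118-1) destination backbone. In bacteria it replicates from a high-copy ColE1/pUC-type origin and is selected with ampicillin through the β-lactamase gene. An f1 origin and remnants of a lac/lacZα cloning region, with T3 and T7 promoters, are carried over from the parental vector.

The viral portion has a third-generation-style layout. An RSV promoter fused to a truncated HIV-1 5' LTR drives production of the genomic RNA in packaging cells. It is followed by the Ψ packaging signal with a partial gag sequence, the Rev response element for Rev-dependent nuclear export, and the cPPT/CTS. Within this frame, the CMV immediate-early enhancer and promoter drive the CRIP2 coding sequence of about 625 bp, which is flanked by the attB1 and attB2 sites left by the Gateway reaction. No epitope tag or reporter is annotated. A WPRE sits downstream of the insert to enhance transcript stability and expression. A separate mouse PGK promoter then drives puromycin N-acetyltransferase, so transduced or transfected cells can be selected with puromycin. The cassette ends with a truncated 3' LTR, which the annotation tool labels as a second 5' LTR, followed by an SV40 polyadenylation signal and SV40 origin.

The recorded purpose is simply expression of CRIP2 with puromycin resistance. The plasmid was deposited in connection with a study of PRC2 loss and apoptosis resistance in T cell acute lymphoblastic leukemia.
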