Addgene plasmid #107509: pLenti CMV Puro DEST (w118-1) CRIP2
Purpose: Expressing CRIP2, puromycin resistant
Depositing lab: Alejandro Gutierrez. Depositing organization: Boston Children's Hospital. Publication: PRC2 loss induces chemoresistance by repressing apoptosis in T cell acute lymphoblastic leukemia. Aries IM, Bodaar K, Karim SA, Chonghaile TN, Hinze L, Burns MA, Pfirrmann M, Degar J, Landrigan JT, Balbach S, Peirs S, Menten B, Isenhart R, Stevenson KE, Neuberg DS, Devidas M, Loh ML, Hunger SP, Teachey DT, Rabin KR, Winter SS, Dunsmore KP, Wood BL, Silverman LB, Sallan SE, Van Vlierberghe P, Orkin SH, Knoechel B, Letai AG, Gutierrez A. J Exp Med. 2018 Nov 7. pii: jem.20180570. doi: 10.1084/jem.20180570. PubMed 30404791.
Backbone
  Vector backbone: pLenti CMV Puro DEST (w118-1)
  Vector type: Mammalian Expression, Lentiviral
  Selectable markers: Puromycin
Growth in bacteria
  Bacterial resistance: Ampicillin, 100 μg/mL
  Growth temperature: 37°C
  Growth strain: NEB Stable
  Copy number: Unknown
Gene/Insert
  Gene/Insert name: CRIP2 (codon optimized)
  Species: H. sapiens (human)
  Insert size (bp): 627
  Mutation: Codon optimized sequence
  Entrez Gene: CRIP2 (a.k.a. CRIP, CRP2, ESP1)
  Promoter: CMV
  Cloning method: Gateway Cloning
  Sequencing primers: 5′ CMV; 3′ Dest Rev (GGAGCAACATAGTTA)
Terms and licenses: Academic/Nonprofit Terms; Industry Terms: Not Available to Industry
How to cite: pLenti CMV Puro DEST (w118-1) CRIP2 was a gift from Alejandro Gutierrez (Addgene plasmid # 107509 ; http://n2t.net/addgene:107509 ; RRID:Addgene_107509)
