>Addgene plasmid #107509 | pLenti CMV Puro DEST (w118-1) CRIP2 | depositor partial sequence | sequence record 205696 | AttB1 Fwd
GCGACAAGACCGTATATTTTGCGGAAAAGGTCTCTAGTCTGGGTAAAGATTGGCACAAATTCTGCCTCAA
GTGCGAACGTTGCTCAAAGACCCTGACACCTGGTGGCCATGCTGAGCACGATGGTAAACCCTTTTGTCAT
AAGCCTTGTTATGCAACCCTTTTTGGCCCCAAGGGGGTGAACATTGGTGGGGCCGGGTCCTACATATACG
AGAAGCCATTGGCCGAGGGACCGCAAGTTACCGGGCCCATTGAGGTCCCCGCAGCCCGGGCAGAGGAACG
GAAGGCCAGCGGGCCGCCTAAGGGCCCATCTCGCGCCTCCTCAGTGACCACATTCACTGGGGAACCTAAT
ACATGTCCTCGATGTAGTAAAAAGGTTTACTTCGCCGAAAAAGTCACGAGCTTAGGAAAGGATTGGCATA
GACCTTGCCTAAGGTGTGAGAGGTGCGGAAAAACACTCACTCCCGGAGGACACGCTGAGCACGACGGCCA
GCCATACTGCCACAAGCCCTGTTACGGCATCCTGTTCGGCCCCAAAGGAGTGAACACTGGCGCTGTGGGC
AGCTATATCTATGACAGAGACCCAGAGGGCAAAGTGCAGCCATGAAACCCAGCTTTCTTGTACAAAGTGG
TTGATATCCAGCACAGTGGCGGCCGCTCGACAATCAACCTCTGGATTACAAAATTTGTGAAAGATTGACT
GGTATTCTTAACTATGTTGCTCCTTTTACGCTATGTGGATACGCTGCTTTAATGCCTTTGTATCATGCTA
TTGCTTCCCGTATGGCTTTCATTTTCTCCTCCTTGTATAAATCCTGGTTGCTGTCTCTTTATGA
