>Addgene plasmid #107509 | pLenti CMV Puro DEST (w118-1) CRIP2 | depositor partial sequence | sequence record 205698 | Codon optimized genestrand used for Gateway cloning
ACAAGTTTGTACAAAAAAGCAGGCTTCACCATGGCTTCGAAATGCCCAAAATGCGACAAGACCGTATATT
TTGCGGAAAAGGTCTCTAGTCTGGGTAAAGATTGGCACAAATTCTGCCTCAAGTGCGAACGTTGCTCAAA
GACCCTGACACCTGGTGGCCATGCTGAGCACGATGGTAAACCCTTTTGTCATAAGCCTTGTTATGCAACC
CTTTTTGGCCCCAAGGGGGTGAACATTGGTGGGGCCGGGTCCTACATATACGAGAAGCCATTGGCCGAGG
GACCGCAAGTTACCGGGCCCATTGAGGTCCCCGCAGCCCGGGCAGAGGAACGGAAGGCCAGCGGGCCGCC
TAAGGGCCCATCTCGCGCCTCCTCAGTGACCACATTCACTGGGGAACCTAATACATGTCCTCGATGTAGT
AAAAAGGTTTACTTCGCCGAAAAAGTCACGAGCTTAGGAAAGGATTGGCATAGACCTTGCCTAAGGTGTG
AGAGGTGCGGAAAAACACTCACTCCCGGAGGACACGCTGAGCACGACGGCCAGCCATACTGCCACAAGCC
CTGTTACGGCATCCTGTTCGGCCCCAAAGGAGTGAACACTGGCGCTGTGGGCAGCTATATCTATGACAGA
GACCCAGAGGGCAAAGTGCAGCCATGAAACCCAGCTTTCTTGTACAAAGTGGT
